>Addgene plasmid #203708 | pCDH-Flag-hS1pr1-GFP-Neo | addgene full sequence | sequence record 403683 | Addgene NGS Result
ACGCGTGTAGTCTTATGCAATACTCTTGTAGTCTTGCAACATGGTAACGATGAGTTAGCAACATGCCTTA
CAAGGAGAGAAAAAGCACCGTGCATGCCGATTGGTGGAAGTAAGGTGGTACGATCGTGCCTTATTAGGAA
GGCAACAGACGGGTCTGACATGGATTGGACGAACCACTGAATTGCCGCATTGCAGAGATATTGTATTTAA
GTGCCTAGCTCGATACATAAACGGGTCTCTCTGGTTAGACCAGATCTGAGCCTGGGAGCTCTCTGGCTAA
CTAGGGAACCCACTGCTTAAGCCTCAATAAAGCTTGCCTTGAGTGCTTCAAGTAGTGTGTGCCCGTCTGT
TGTGTGACTCTGGTAACTAGAGATCCCTCAGACCCTTTTAGTCAGTGTGGAAAATCTCTAGCAGTGGCGC
CCGAACAGGGACTTGAAAGCGAAAGGGAAACCAGAGGAGCTCTCTCGACGCAGGACTCGGCTTGCTGAAG
CGCGCACGGCAAGAGGCGAGGGGCGGCGACTGGTGAGTACGCCAAAAATTTTGACTAGCGGAGGCTAGAA
GGAGAGAGATGGGTGCGAGAGCGTCAGTATTAAGCGGGGGAGAATTAGATCGCGATGGGAAAAAATTCGG
TTAAGGCCAGGGGGAAAGAAAAAATATAAATTAAAACATATAGTATGGGCAAGCAGGGAGCTAGAACGAT
TCGCAGTTAATCCTGGCCTGTTAGAAACATCAGAAGGCTGTAGACAAATACTGGGACAGCTACAACCATC
CCTTCAGACAGGATCAGAAGAACTTAGATCATTATATAATACAGTAGCAACCCTCTATTGTGTGCATCAA
AGGATAGAGATAAAAGACACCAAGGAAGCTTTAGACAAGATAGAGGAAGAGCAAAACAAAAGTAAGACCA
CCGCACAGCAAGCGGCCACTGATCTTCAGACCTGGAGGAGGAGATATGAGGGACAATTGGAGAAGTGAAT
TATATAAATATAAAGTAGTAAAAATTGAACCATTAGGAGTAGCACCCACCAAGGCAAAGAGAAGAGTGGT
GCAGAGAGAAAAAAGAGCAGTGGGAATAGGAGCTTTGTTCCTTGGGTTCTTGGGAGCAGCAGGAAGCACT
ATGGGCGCAGCGTCAATGACGCTGACGGTACAGGCCAGACAATTATTGTCTGGTATAGTGCAGCAGCAGA
ACAATTTGCTGAGGGCTATTGAGGCGCAACAGCATCTGTTGCAACTCACAGTCTGGGGCATCAAGCAGCT
CCAGGCAAGAATCCTGGCTGTGGAAAGATACCTAAAGGATCAACAGCTCCTGGGGATTTGGGGTTGCTCT
GGAAAACTCATTTGCACCACTGCTGTGCCTTGGAATGCTAGTTGGAGTAATAAATCTCTGGAACAGATTT
GGAATCACACGACCTGGATGGAGTGGGACAGAGAAATTAACAATTACACAAGCTTAATACACTCCTTAAT
TGAAGAATCGCAAAACCAGCAAGAAAAGAATGAACAAGAATTATTGGAATTAGATAAATGGGCAAGTTTG
TGGAATTGGTTTAACATAACAAATTGGCTGTGGTATATAAAATTATTCATAATGATAGTAGGAGGCTTGG
TAGGTTTAAGAATAGTTTTTGCTGTACTTTCTATAGTGAATAGAGTTAGGCAGGGATATTCACCATTATC
GTTTCAGACCCACCTCCCAACCCCGAGGGGACCCGACAGGCCCGAAGGAATAGAAGAAGAAGGTGGAGAG
AGAGACAGAGACAGATCCATTCGATTAGTGAACGGATCTCGACGGTATCGGTTAACTTTTAAAAGAAAAG
GGGGGATTGGGGGGTACAGTGCAGGGGAAAGAATAGTAGACATAATAGCAACAGACATACAAACTAAAGA
ATTACAAAAACAAATTACAAAATTCAAAATTTTATCGATACTAGTATTATGCCCAGTACATGACCTTATG
GGACTTTCCTACTTGGCAGTACATCTACGTATTAGTCATCGCTATTACCATGGTGATGCGGTTTTGGCAG
TACATCAATGGGCGTGGATAGCGGTTTGACTCACGGGGATTTCCAAGTCTCCACCCCATTGACGTCAATG
GGAGTTTGTTTTGGCACCAAAATCAACGGGACTTTCCAAAATGTCGTAACAACTCCGCCCCATTGACGCA
AATGGGCGGTAGGCGTGTACGGTGGGAGGTTTATATAAGCAGAGCTCGTTTAGTGAACCGTCAGATCGCC
TGGAGACGCCATCCACGCTGTTTTGACCTCCATAGAAGATTCTAGAGCTAGCCACCATGGATTACAAGGA
TGACGATGACAAGGATATCGGTACCGGGCCCACCAGCGTCCCGCTGGTCAAGGCCCACCGCAGCTCGGTC
TCTGACTACGTCAACTATGATATCATCGTCCGGCATTACAACTACACGGGAAAGCTGAATATCAGCGCGG
ACAAGGAGAACAGCATTAAACTGACCTCGGTGGTGTTCATTCTCATCTGCTGCTTTATCATCCTGGAGAA
CATCTTTGTCTTGCTGACCATTTGGAAAACCAAGAAATTCCACCGACCCATGTACTATTTTATTGGCAAT
CTGGCCCTCTCAGACCTGTTGGCAGGAGTAGCCTACACAGCTAACCTGCTCTTGTCTGGGGCCACCACCT
ACAAGCTCACTCCCGCCCAGTGGTTTCTGCGGGAAGGGAGTATGTTTGTGGCCCTGTCAGCCTCCGTGTT
CAGTCTCCTCGCCATCGCCATTGAGCGCTATATCACAATGCTGAAAATGAAACTCCACAACGGGAGCAAT
AACTTCCGCCTCTTCCTGCTAATCAGCGCCTGCTGGGTCATCTCCCTCATCCTGGGTGGCCTGCCTATCA
TGGGCTGGAACTGCATCAGTGCGCTGTCCAGCTGCTCCACCGTGCTGCCGCTCTACCACAAGCACTATAT
CCTCTTCTGCACCACGGTCTTCACTCTGCTTCTGCTCTCCATCGTCATTCTGTACTGCAGAATCTACTCC
TTGGTCAGGACTCGGAGCCGCCGCCTGACGTTCCGCAAGAACATTTCCAAGGCCAGCCGCAGCTCTGAGA
AGTCGCTGGCGCTGCTCAAGACCGTAATTATCGTCCTGAGCGTCTTCATCGCCTGCTGGGCACCGCTCTT
CATCCTGCTCCTGCTGGATGTGGGCTGCAAGGTGAAGACCTGTGACATCCTCTTCAGAGCGGAGTACTTC
CTGGTGTTAGCTGTGCTCAACTCCGGCACCAACCCCATCATTTACACTCTGACCAACAAGGAGATGCGTC
GGGCCTTCATCCGGATCATGTCCTGCTGCAAGTGCCCGAGCGGAGACTCTGCTGGCAAATTCAAGCGACC
CATCATCGCCGGCATGGAATTCAGCCGCAGCAAATCGGACAATTCCTCCCACCCCCAGAAAGACGAAGGG
GACAACCCAGAGACCATTATGTCTTCTGGAAACGTCAACTCTTCTTCCGGGGATCCACCGGTCGCCACCA
TGGTGAGCAAGGGCGAGGAGCTGTTCACCGGGGTGGTGCCCATCCTGGTCGAGCTGGACGGCGACGTAAA
CGGCCACAAGTTCAGCGTGTCCGGCGAGGGCGAGGGCGATGCCACCTACGGCAAGCTGACCCTGAAGTTC
ATCTGCACCACCGGCAAGCTGCCCGTGCCCTGGCCCACCCTCGTGACCACCCTGACCTACGGCGTGCAGT
GCTTCAGCCGCTACCCCGACCACATGAAGCAGCACGACTTCTTCAAGTCCGCCATGCCCGAAGGCTACGT
CCAGGAGCGCACCATCTTCTTCAAGGACGACGGCAACTACAAGACCCGCGCCGAGGTGAAGTTCGAGGGC
GACACCCTGGTGAACCGCATCGAGCTGAAGGGCATCGACTTCAAGGAGGACGGCAACATCCTGGGGCACA
AGCTGGAGTACAACTACAACAGCCACAACGTCTATATCATGGCCGACAAGCAGAAGAACGGCATCAAGGT
GAACTTCAAGATCCGCCACAACATCGAGGACGGCAGCGTGCAGCTCGCCGACCACTACCAGCAGAACACC
CCCATCGGCGACGGCCCCGTGCTGCTGCCCGACAACCACTACCTGAGCACCCAGTCCGCCCTGAGCAAAG
ACCCCAACGAGAAGCGCGATCACATGGTCCTGCTGGAGTTCGTGACCGCCGCCGGGATCACTCTCGGCAT
GGACGAGCTGTACAAGTAAAGCGGCCGCAAGGATCTGCGATCGCTCCGGTGCCCGTCAGTGGGCAGAGCG
CACATCGCCCACAGTCCCCGAGAAGTTGGGGGGAGGGGTCGGCAATTGAACGGGTGCCTAGAGAAGGTGG
CGCGGGGTAAACTGGGAAAGTGATGTCGTGTACTGGCTCCGCCTTTTTCCCGAGGGTGGGGGAGAACCGT
ATATAAGTGCAGTAGTCGCCGTGAACGTTCTTTTTCGCAACGGGTTTGCCGCCAGAACACAGCTGAAGCT
TCGAGGGGCTCGCATCTCTCCTTCACGCGCCCGCCGCCCTACCTGAGGCCGCCATCCACGCCGGTTGAGT
CGCGTTCTGCCGCCTCCCGCCTGTGGTGCCTCCTGAACTGCGTCCGCCGTCTAGGTAAGTTTAAAGCTCA
GGTCGAGACCGGGCCTTTGTCCGGCGCTCCCTTGGAGCCTACCTAGACTCAGCCGGCTCTCCACGCTTTG
CCTGACCCTGCTTGCTCAACTCTACGTCTTTGTTTCGTTTTCTGTTCTGCGCCGTTACAGATCCAAGCTG
TGACCGGCGCCTACGTCGAGATGATTGAACAAGATGGATTGCACGCAGGTTCTCCGGCCGCTTGGGTGGA
GAGGCTATTCGGCTATGACTGGGCACAACAGACAATCGGCTGCTCTGATGCCGCCGTGTTCCGGCTGTCA
GCGCAGGGGCGCCCGGTTCTTTTTGTCAAGACCGACCTGTCCGGTGCCCTGAATGAACTGCAGGACGAGG
CAGCGCGGCTATCGTGGCTGGCCGCGACGGGCGTTCCTTGCGCAGCTGTGCTCGACGTTGTCACTGAAGC
GGGAAGGGACTGGCTGCTATTGGGCGAAGTGCCGGGGCAGGATCTCCTGTCATCTCACCTTGCTCCTGCC
GAGAAAGTATCCATCATGGCTGATGCAATGCGGCGGCTGCATACGCTTGATCCGGCTACCTGCCCATTCG
ACCACCAAGCGAAACATCGCATCGAGCGAGCACGTACTCGGATGGAAGCCGGTCTTGTCGATCAGGATGA
TCTGGACGAAGAGCATCAGGGGCTCGCGCCAGCCGAACTGTTCGCCAGGCTCAAGGCGCGCATGCCCGAC
GGCGAGGATCTCGTCGTGACCCATGGCGATGCCTGCTTGCCGAATATCATGGTGGAAAATGGCCGCTTTT
CTGGATTCATCGACTGTGGCCGGCTGGGTGTGGCGGACCGCTATCAGGACATAGCGTTGGCTACCCGTGA
TATTGCTGAAGAGCTTGGCGGCGAATGGGCTGACCGCTTCCTCGTGCTTTACGGTATCGCCGCTCCCGAT
TCGCAGCGCATCGCCTTCTATCGCCTTCTTGACGAGTTCTTCTGACTCGACAATCAACCTCTGGATTACA
AAATTTGTGAAAGATTGACTGGTATTCTTAACTATGTTGCTCCTTTTACGCTATGTGGATACGCTGCTTT
AATGCCTTTGTATCATGCTATTGCTTCCCGTATGGCTTTCATTTTCTCCTCCTTGTATAAATCCTGGTTG
CTGTCTCTTTATGAGGAGTTGTGGCCCGTTGTCAGGCAACGTGGCGTGGTGTGCACTGTGTTTGCTGACG
CAACCCCCACTGGTTGGGGCATTGCCACCACCTGTCAGCTCCTTTCCGGGACTTTCGCTTTCCCCCTCCC
TATTGCCACGGCGGAACTCATCGCCGCCTGCCTTGCCCGCTGCTGGACAGGGGCTCGGCTGTTGGGCACT
GACAATTCCGTGGTGTTGTCGGGGAAATCATCGTCCTTTCCTTGGCTGCTCGCCTGTGTTGCCACCTGGA
TTCTGCGCGGGACGTCCTTCTGCTACGTCCCTTCGGCCCTCAATCCAGCGGACCTTCCTTCCCGCGGCCT
GCTGCCGGCTCTGCGGCCTCTTCCGCGTCTTCGCCTTCGCCCTCAGACGAGTCGGATCTCCCTTTGGGCC
GCCTCCCCGCCTGGTACCTTTAAGACCAATGACTTACAAGGCAGCTGTAGATCTTAGCCACTTTTTAAAA
GAAAAGGGGGGACTGGAAGGGCTAATTCACTCCCAACGAAGATAAGATCTGCTTTTTGCTTGTACTGGGT
CTCTCTGGTTAGACCAGATCTGAGCCTGGGAGCTCTCTGGCTAACTAGGGAACCCACTGCTTAAGCCTCA
ATAAAGCTTGCCTTGAGTGCTTCAAGTAGTGTGTGCCCGTCTGTTGTGTGACTCTGGTAACTAGAGATCC
CTCAGACCCTTTTAGTCAGTGTGGAAAATCTCTAGCAGTAGTAGTTCATGTCATCTTATTATTCAGTATT
TATAACTTGCAAAGAAATGAATATCAGAGAGTGAGAGGAACTTGTTTATTGCAGCTTATAATGGTTACAA
ATAAAGCAATAGCATCACAAATTTCACAAATAAAGCATTTTTTTCACTGCATTCTAGTTGTGGTTTGTCC
AAACTCATCAATGTATCTTATCATGTCTGGCTCTAGCTATCCCGCCCCTAACTCCGCCCATCCCGCCCCT
AACTCCGCCCAGTTCCGCCCATTCTCCGCCCCATGGCTGACTAATTTTTTTTATTTATGCAGAGGCCGAG
GCCGCCTCGGCCTCTGAGCTATTCCAGAAGTAGTGAGGAGGCTTTTTTGGAGGCCTAGACTTTTGCAGAG
ACCAAATTCGTAATCATGTCATAGCTGTTTCCTGTGTGAAATTGTTATCCGCTCACAATTCCACACAACA
TACGAGCCGGAAGCATAAAGTGTAAAGCCTGGGGTGCCTAATGAGTGAGCTAACTCACATTAATTGCGTT
GCGCTCACTGCCCGCTTTCCAGTCGGGAAACCTGTCGTGCCAGCTGCATTAATGAATCGGCCAACGCGCG
GGGAGAGGCGGTTTGCGTATTGGGCGCTCTTCCGCTTCCTCGCTCACTGACTCGCTGCGCTCGGTCGTTC
GGCTGCGGCGAGCGGTATCAGCTCACTCAAAGGCGGTAATACGGTTATCCACAGAATCAGGGGATAACGC
AGGAAAGAACATGTGAGCAAAAGGCCAGCAAAAGGCCAGGAACCGTAAAAAGGCCGCGTTGCTGGCGTTT
TTCCATAGGCTCCGCCCCCCTGACGAGCATCACAAAAATCGACGCTCAAGTCAGAGGTGGCGAAACCCGA
CAGGACTATAAAGATACCAGGCGTTTCCCCCTGGAAGCTCCCTCGTGCGCTCTCCTGTTCCGACCCTGCC
GCTTACCGGATACCTGTCCGCCTTTCTCCCTTCGGGAAGCGTGGCGCTTTCTCATAGCTCACGCTGTAGG
TATCTCAGTTCGGTGTAGGTCGTTCGCTCCAAGCTGGGCTGTGTGCACGAACCCCCCGTTCAGCCCGACC
GCTGCGCCTTATCCGGTAACTATCGTCTTGAGTCCAACCCGGTAAGACACGACTTATCGCCACTGGCAGC
AGCCACTGGTAACAGGATTAGCAGAGCGAGGTATGTAGGCGGTGCTACAGAGTTCTTGAAGTGGTGGCCT
AACTACGGCTACACTAGAAGAACAGTATTTGGTATCTGCGCTCTGCTGAAGCCAGTTACCTTCGGAAAAA
GAGTTGGTAGCTCTTGATCCGGCAAACAAACCACCGCTGGTAGCGGTGGTTTTTTTGTTTGCAAGCAGCA
GATTACGCGCAGAAAAAAAGGATCTCAAGAAGATCCTTTGATCTTTTCTACGGGGTCTGACGCTCAGTGG
AACGAAAACTCACGTTAAGGGATTTTGGTCATGAGATTATCAAAAAGGATCTTCACCTAGATCCTTTTAA
ATTAAAAATGAAGTTTTAAATCAATCTAAAGTATATATGAGTAAACTTGGTCTGACAGTTACCAATGCTT
AATCAGTGAGGCACCTATCTCAGCGATCTGTCTATTTCGTTCATCCATAGTTGCCTGACTCCCCGTCGTG
TAGATAACTACGATACGGGAGGGCTTACCATCTGGCCCCAGTGCTGCAATGATACCGCGAGACCCACGCT
CACCGGCTCCAGATTTATCAGCAATAAACCAGCCAGCCGGAAGGGCCGAGCGCAGAAGTGGTCCTGCAAC
TTTATCCGCCTCCATCCAGTCTATTAATTGTTGCCGGGAAGCTAGAGTAAGTAGTTCGCCAGTTAATAGT
TTGCGCAACGTTGTTGCCATTGCTACAGGCATCGTGGTGTCACGCTCGTCGTTTGGTATGGCTTCATTCA
GCTCCGGTTCCCAACGATCAAGGCGAGTTACATGATCCCCCATGTTGTGCAAAAAAGCGGTTAGCTCCTT
CGGTCCTCCGATCGTTGTCAGAAGTAAGTTGGCCGCAGTGTTATCACTCATGGTTATGGCAGCACTGCAT
AATTCTCTTACTGTCATGCCATCCGTAAGATGCTTTTCTGTGACTGGTGAGTACTCAACCAAGTCATTCT
GAGAATAGTGTATGCGGCGACCGAGTTGCTCTTGCCCGGCGTCAATACGGGATAATACCGCGCCACATAG
CAGAACTTTAAAAGTGCTCATCATTGGAAAACGTTCTTCGGGGCGAAAACTCTCAAGGATCTTACCGCTG
TTGAGATCCAGTTCGATGTAACCCACTCGTGCACCCAACTGATCTTCAGCATCTTTTACTTTCACCAGCG
TTTCTGGGTGAGCAAAAACAGGAAGGCAAAATGCCGCAAAAAAGGGAATAAGGGCGACACGGAAATGTTG
AATACTCATACTCTTCCTTTTTCAATATTATTGAAGCATTTATCAGGGTTATTGTCTCATGAGCGGATAC
ATATTTGAATGTATTTAGAAAAATAAACAAATAGGGGTTCCGCGCACATTTCCCCGAAAAGTGCCACCTG
ACGTCTAAGAAACCATTATTATCATGACATTAACCTATAAAAATAGGCGTATCACGAGGCCCTTTCGTCT
CGCGCGTTTCGGTGATGACGGTGAAAACCTCTGACACATGCAGCTCCCGGAGACGGTCACAGCTTGTCTG
TAAGCGGATGCCGGGAGCAGACAAGCCCGTCAGGGCGCGTCAGCGGGTGTTGGCGGGTGTCGGGGCTGGC
TTAACTATGCGGCATCAGAGCAGATTGTACTGAGAGTGCACCATATGCGGTGTGAAATACCGCACAGATG
CGTAAGGAGAAAATACCGCATCAGGCGCCATTCGCCATTCAGGCTGCGCAACTGTTGGGAAGGGCGATCG
GTGCGGGCCTCTTCGCTATTACGCCAGCTGGCGAAAGGGGGATGTGCTGCAAGGCGATTAAGTTGGGTAA
CGCCAGGGTTTTCCCAGTCACGACGTTGTAAAACGACGGCCAGTGCCAAGCTG
Features (pLannotate 1.2.2; 30 found; start..end, strand, type, name):
      6..232     +  promoter       RSV promoter: Rous sarcoma virus enhancer/promoter
    233..413     +  LTR            5' LTR (truncated): truncated 5' long terminal repeat (LTR) from HIV-1
    460..585     +  misc_feature   HIV-1 Ψ: packaging signal of human immunodeficiency virus type 1
    569..907     +  CDS            HIV-1 gag (fragment): gag protein from human immunodeficiency virus 1; gag
   1078..1311    +  misc_feature   RRE: The Rev response element (RRE) of HIV-1 allows for Rev-dependent mRNA export from the nucleus to the cytoplasm.
   1688..1788    +  CDS            Rev (fragment): human immunodeficiency virus 1 (HIV-1) Rev protein; rev; enhances nuclear export of unspliced and incompletely spliced viral mRNAs
   1807..1923    +  misc_feature   cPPT/CTS: central polypurine tract and central termination sequence of HIV-1
   1936..2012    +  enhancer       CMV enhancer (fragment): human cytomegalovirus immediate early enhancer
   2013..2216    +  promoter       CMV promoter: human cytomegalovirus (CMV) immediate early promoter
   2300..2323    +  CDS            FLAG: FLAG® epitope tag, followed by an enterokinase cleavage site
   2336..3478    +  CDS            S1PR1: S1PR1_HUMAN - Also known as CHEDG1, EDG1. Experimental evidence at protein level: Swiss-Prot protein existence level 1. G-protein coupled receptor for the bioactive lysosphingolipid sphingosine 1-phosphate (S1P) that seems to be coupled to the G(i) subclass of heteromeric G proteins. Signaling leads to the activation of RAC1, SRC, PTK2/FAK1 and MAP kinases. Plays an important role in cell migration, probably via its role in the reorganization of the actin cytoskeleton and the formation of lamellipodia in response to stimuli that increase the activity of the sphingosine kinase SPHK1. Required f
   3500..4219    +  CDS            EGFP: the original enhanced GFP (Yang et al., 1996) mammalian codon-optimized
   4261..4472    +  promoter       EF-1α core promoter: core promoter for human elongation factor EF-1α
   4485..4753    +  LTR            5' LTR (truncated): truncated 5' long terminal repeat (LTR) from human T-cell leukemia virus (HTLV) type 1
   4781..5575    +  CDS            NeoR/KanR: aminoglycoside phosphotransferase from Tn5; aph(3')-II (or nptII); confers resistance to neomycin, kanamycin, and G418 (Geneticin®)
   5582..6170    +  misc_feature   WPRE: woodchuck hepatitis virus posttranscriptional regulatory element
   6165..6272    +  CDS            nef (fragment): NEF_SIVS4 - Experimental evidence at protein level: Swiss-Prot protein existence level 1. Interferes with TCR signaling from the cell membrane. Interacts with CD247/TCRZ (TCR zeta chain) and exert potent down- regulation of cell surface TCR/CD3 complexes. From Simian immunodeficiency virus (isolate F236/smH4) (SIV-sm) (Simian immunodeficiency virus sooty mangabey monkey).
   6297..6477    +  LTR            5' LTR (truncated): truncated 5' long terminal repeat (LTR) from HIV-1
   6549..6670    +  polyA_signal   SV40 poly(A) signal: SV40 polyadenylation signal
   6710..6845    +  rep_origin     SV40 ori: SV40 origin of replication
   6902..6918    -  protein_bind   lac operator: The lac repressor binds to the lac operator to inhibit transcription in E. coli. This inhibition can be relieved by adding lactose or isopropyl-β-D-thiogalactopyranoside (IPTG). lac repressor encoded by lacI
   6926..6956    -  promoter       lac promoter: promoter for the E. coli lac operon
   6971..6992    -  protein_bind   CAP binding site: CAP binding activates transcription in the presence of cAMP. E. coli catabolite activator protein
   7005..7097    -  CDS            lacI (fragment): lac repressor; lacI; The lac repressor binds to the lac operator to inhibit transcription in E. coli. This inhibition can be relieved by adding lactose or isopropyl-β-D-thiogalactopyranoside (IPTG).
   7280..7868    -  rep_origin     ori: high-copy-number ColE1/pMB1/pBR322/pUC origin of replication
   8039..8899    -  CDS            AmpR: β-lactamase; bla; confers resistance to ampicillin, carbenicillin, and related antibiotics
   8900..9004    -  promoter       AmpR promoter: bla
   9099..9134    +  CDS            rop (fragment): Rop protein, which maintains plasmids at low copy number; rop
   9236..9335    +  misc_feature   bom (fragment): basis of mobility region from pBR322
   9341..9495    -  CDS            lacZα (fragment): LacZα fragment of β-galactosidase; lacZ fragment
