[The description below was written by a language model from this plasmid's Addgene catalogue record and pLannotate feature annotations shown in this document.]
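Description:
pCDH-Flag-hS1pr1-GFP-Neo is a 9.5 kb lentiviral transfer plasmid built on the pCDH-Neo backbone for overexpressing human sphingosine 1-phosphate receptor 1 (S1PR1, also called EDG1 or S1P1) as a tagged fluorescent fusion in mammalian cells. It is maintained in E. coli through a high-copy ColE1/pUC-type origin and an ampicillin resistance gene. The viral portion has a third-generation layout. An RSV promoter joined to a truncated HIV-1 5' LTR drives genomic RNA production in packaging cells. It is followed by the Ψ packaging signal with a gag fragment, the Rev response element for Rev-dependent nuclear export, and the cPPT/CTS element, which aids transduction. A WPRE boosts transcript expression upstream of the truncated 3' LTR, and an SV40 polyadenylation signal and SV40 origin lie beyond it.

The payload consists of two expression units. A CMV enhancer/promoter drives the wild-type S1PR1 coding sequence, which was cloned between XbaI and NotI sites. It carries an N-terminal FLAG epitope and a C-terminal EGFP, so the G protein-coupled receptor can be detected or immunoprecipitated through the tag and visualised directly by fluorescence. Downstream, a composite promoter made of the EF-1α core promoter and an HTLV-1 LTR segment expresses the Tn5 neomycin phosphotransferase gene, allowing G418 selection of transduced or transfected cells. The stated purpose is overexpression of the FLAG-S1PR1-GFP fusion, either by direct transfection or by lentiviral delivery to make stable lines. The record does not describe specific downstream applications, although the GFP fusion would be well suited to following receptor localisation.
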