Addgene plasmid #203708: pCDH-Flag-hS1pr1-GFP-Neo
Purpose: Overexpression of FLAG-S1PR1-GFP fusion.
Depositing lab: Timothy Hla. Depositing organization: Boston Children's Hospital.
Backbone
  Vector backbone: pCDH-Neo
  Vector type: Mammalian Expression, Lentiviral
  Selectable markers: Neomycin (select with G418)
Growth in bacteria
  Bacterial resistance: Ampicillin, 100 μg/mL
  Growth temperature: 37°C
  Growth strain: NEB Stable
  Copy number: High Copy
Gene/Insert
  Gene/Insert name: Flag-hS1PR1-GFP (alt names: S1P1-GFP; EDG1-GFP)
  Species: H. sapiens (human)
  Mutation: WT
  Entrez Gene: S1PR1 (a.k.a. CD363, CHEDG1, D1S3362, ECGF1, EDG-1, EDG1, S1P1)
  Promoter: CMV
  Tag / fusion protein: Flag (N terminal on insert); GFP (C terminal on insert)
  Cloning method: Restriction Enzyme; 5′ cloning site Xba1 (not destroyed); 3′ cloning site Not1 (not destroyed)
  Sequencing primers: 5′ unknown
Terms and licenses: Academic/Nonprofit Terms; Industry Terms: Not Available to Industry
How to cite: pCDH-Flag-hS1pr1-GFP-Neo was a gift from Timothy Hla (Addgene plasmid # 203708 ; http://n2t.net/addgene:203708 ; RRID:Addgene_203708)
